Addgene plasmid #176201: CAG.mCherry-eDHFR
Purpose: Negative control of targeted optogenetic manipulation using TMP-Halo dimerization system
Depositing lab: Michael Lampson. Depositing organization: University of Pennsylvania. Publication: Tension promotes kinetochore-microtubule release by Aurora B kinase. Chen GY, Renda F, Zhang H, Gokden A, Wu DZ, Chenoweth DM, Khodjakov A, Lampson MA. J Cell Biol. 2021 Jun 7;220(6). pii: 212027. doi: 10.1083/jcb.202007030. PubMed 33904910.
Backbone
  Vector backbone: pEM791
  Backbone manufacturer: Dr. Eugene Makeyev
  Backbone size w/o insert (bp): -1
  Vector type: Mammalian Expression
  Selectable markers: Puromycin
Growth in bacteria
  Bacterial resistance: Ampicillin, 100 μg/mL
  Growth temperature: 37°C
  Growth strain: DH5alpha
  Copy number: High Copy
Gene/Insert
  Gene/Insert name: mCherry-eDHFR
  Species: E. coli
Terms and licenses: Academic/Nonprofit Terms; Industry Terms: Not Available to Industry
Depositor comments: Please note that there are minor differences between the Addgene NGS result and the depositor's sequence. These differences do not alter plasmid function.
How to cite: CAG.mCherry-eDHFR was a gift from Michael Lampson (Addgene plasmid # 176201 ; http://n2t.net/addgene:176201 ; RRID:Addgene_176201)
