[The description below was written by a language model from this plasmid's Addgene catalogue record and pLannotate feature annotations shown in this document.]
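Description:
CAG.mCherry-eDHFR is a mammalian expression plasmid built on the pEM791 backbone, with a 7,221 nt sequenced record. It is propagated in E. coli from a high-copy ColE1/pUC-type origin under ampicillin selection (AmpR with its bla promoter), and it carries a puromycin N-acetyltransferase gene for selection in mammalian cells.

The payload is a fusion of the red fluorescent protein mCherry to E. coli dihydrofolate reductase (eDHFR, folA). It is driven by the composite CAG promoter, annotated here as the CMV immediate-early enhancer, the chicken β-actin promoter and a chimeric β-actin/β-globin intron. The transcript is terminated by a rabbit β-globin polyadenylation signal; the short "HBB" fragment annotated just upstream is most likely part of that globin 3′ region rather than a separate coding element.

The PuroR coding sequence sits immediately downstream of a lox2272 site with no annotated promoter of its own, and a loxP site lies beyond the expression cassette. Together, the two heterospecific lox sites bracket PuroR, its bGH poly(A) signal and the CAG-driven fusion. This layout is consistent with Cre recombinase-mediated cassette exchange into a pre-engineered acceptor locus, where integration would supply a promoter for puromycin resistance, although the record does not state this use explicitly.

In the TMP-Halo chemical dimerization system, eDHFR binds the trimethoprim end of a TMP-Halo ligand dimerizer, which recruits eDHFR fusions to a Halo-tagged anchor protein. Because mCherry-eDHFR carries no effector domain, it serves as the negative control for targeted optogenetic manipulation experiments, showing the effect of recruitment alone. The depositor notes minor sequence differences from the repository's sequencing result that do not affect function.
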