Features (pLannotate 1.2.2; 24 found; start..end, strand, type, name):
      1..304     +  enhancer       CMV enhancer: human cytomegalovirus immediate early enhancer
    306..583     +  promoter       chicken β-actin promoter: No description available
    584..1600    +  intron         chimeric intron: chimera between introns from chicken β-actin and rabbit β-globin
   1683..2390    +  CDS            mCherry: mCherry is a basic (constitutively fluorescent) red fluorescent protein published in 2004, derived from Discosoma sp.. It is reported to be a very rapidly-maturing monomer with low acid sensitivity.
   2409..2882    +  CDS            ecDHFR: E. coli dihydrofolate reductase; folA
   2936..3013    +  CDS            HBB (fragment): HBB_PONPY - Experimental evidence at transcript level: Swiss-Prot protein existence level 2. Involved in oxygen transport from the lung to the various peripheral tissues. From Pongo pygmaeus (Bornean orangutan).
   3084..3139    +  polyA_signal   β-globin poly(A) signal: rabbit β-globin polyadenylation signal (Gil and Proudfoot, 1987)
   3503..3536    -  protein_bind   loxP: Cre-mediated recombination occurs in the 8-bp core sequence (GCATACAT). Cre recombinase
   3549..3670    +  polyA_signal   SV40 poly(A) signal: SV40 polyadenylation signal
   3689..3707    -  promoter       T3 promoter: promoter for bacteriophage T3 RNA polymerase
   3752..3768    -  protein_bind   lac operator: The lac repressor binds to the lac operator to inhibit transcription in E. coli. This inhibition can be relieved by adding lactose or isopropyl-β-D-thiogalactopyranoside (IPTG). lac repressor encoded by lacI
   3776..3806    -  promoter       lac promoter: promoter for the E. coli lac operon
   3821..3842    -  protein_bind   CAP binding site: CAP binding activates transcription in the presence of cAMP. E. coli catabolite activator protein
   3855..3947    -  CDS            lacI (fragment): lac repressor; lacI; The lac repressor binds to the lac operator to inhibit transcription in E. coli. This inhibition can be relieved by adding lactose or isopropyl-β-D-thiogalactopyranoside (IPTG).
   4130..4718    -  rep_origin     ori: high-copy-number ColE1/pMB1/pBR322/pUC origin of replication
   4889..5749    -  CDS            AmpR: β-lactamase; bla; confers resistance to ampicillin, carbenicillin, and related antibiotics
   5750..5854    -  promoter       AmpR promoter: bla
   5927..5975    +  polyA_signal   HSV TK poly(A) signal: herpes simplex virus thymidine kinase polyadenylation signal (Cole and Stacy, 1985)
   6066..6082    -  polyA_signal   bGH poly(A) signal (fragment): bovine growth hormone polyadenylation signal
   6187..6220    -  protein_bind   lox2272: Cre-mediated recombination occurs in the 8-bp core sequence (GGATACTT). lox2272 sites are compatible with each other, but incompatible with loxP or loxN sites (Lee and Saito, 1988). Cre recombinase
   6225..6824    +  CDS            PuroR: puromycin N-acetyltransferase; pac from Streptomyces alboniger; confers resistance to puromycin
   6874..6939    +  CDS            dmpM (fragment): DMPM_STRAD - Protein inferred from homology: Swiss-Prot protein existence level 3. From Streptomyces alboniger.
   6966..7077    +  polyA_signal   bGH poly(A) signal: bovine growth hormone polyadenylation signal
   7160..7221    +  enhancer       CMV enhancer (fragment): human cytomegalovirus immediate early enhancer
>Addgene plasmid #176201 | CAG.mCherry-eDHFR | addgene full sequence | sequence record 354399 | Addgene NGS Result
CGTTACATAACTTACGGTAAATGGCCCGCCTGGCTGACCGCCCAACGACCCCCGCCCATTGACGTCAATA
ATGACGTATGTTCCCATAGTAACGCCAATAGGGACTTTCCATTGACGTCAATGGGTGGAGTATTTACGGT
AAACTGCCCACTTGGCAGTACATCAAGTGTATCATATGCCAAGTACGCCCCCTATTGACGTCAATGACGG
TAAATGGCCCGCCTGGCATTATGCCCAGTACATGACCTTATGGGACTTTCCTACTTGGCAGTACATCTAC
GTATTAGTCATCGCTATTACCATGGTCGAGGTGAGCCCCACGTTCTGCTTCACTCTCCCCATCTCCCCCC
CCTCCCCACCCCCAATTTTGTATTTATTTATTTTTTAATTATTTTGTGCAGCGATGGGGGCGGGGGGGGG
GGGGGGGCGCGCGCCRGGSGGGGSGGGGSGGGGSGRGGGGSGGGGSGGGGSGAGGCGGAGAGGTGCGGCG
GCAGCCAATCAGAGCGGCGCGCTCCGAAAGTTTCCTTTTATGGCGAGGCGGCGGCGGCGGCGGCCCTATA
AAAAGCGAAGCGCGCGGCGGGCGGGAGTCGCTGCGCGCTGCCTTCGCCCCGTGCCCCGCTCCGCCGCCGC
CTCGCGCCGCCCGCCCCGGCTCTGACTGACCGCGTTACTCCCACAGGTGAGCGGGCGGGACGGCCCTTCT
CCTCCGGGCTGTAATTAGCGCTTGGTTTAATGACGGCTTGTTTCTTTTCTGTGGCTGCGTGAAAGCCTTG
AGGGGCTCCGGGAGGGCCCTTTGTGCGGGGGGAGCGGCTCGGGGGGTGCGTGCGTGTGTGTGTGCGTGGG
GAGCGCCGCGTGCGGCTCCGCGCTGCCCGGCGGCTGTGAGCGCTGCGGGCGCGGCGCGGGGCTTTGTGCG
CTCCGCAGTGTGCGCGAGGGGAGCGCGGCCGGGGGCGGTGCCCCGCGGTGCGGGGGGGGCTGCGAGGGGA
ACAAAGGCTGCGTGCGGGGTGTGTGCGTGGGGGGGTGAGCAGGGGGTGTGGGCGCGTCGGTCGGGCTGCA
ACCCCCCCTGCACCCCCCTCCCCGAGTTGCTGAGCACGGCCCGGCTTCGGGTGCGGGGCTCCGTACGGGG
CGTGGCGCGGGGCTCGCCGTGCCGGGCGGGGGGTGGCGGCAGGTGGGGGTGCCGGGCGGGGCGGGGCCGC
CTCGGGCCGGGGAGGGCTCGGGGGAGGGGCGCGGCGGCCCCCGGAGCGCCGGCGGCTGTCGAGGCGCGGC
GAGCCGCAGCCATTGCCTTTTATGGTAATCGTGCGAGAGGGCGCAGGGACTTCCTTTGTCCCAAATCTGT
GCGGAGCCGAAATCTGGGAGGCGCCGCCGCACCCCCTCTAGCGGGCGCGGGGCGAAGCGGTGCGGCGCCG
GCAGGAAGGAAATGGGCGGGGAGGGCCTTCGTGCGTCGCCGCGCCGCCGTCCCCTTCTCCCTCTCCAGCC
TCGGGGCTGTCCGCGGGGGGACGGCTGCCTTCGGGGGGGACGGGGCAGGGCGGGGTTCGGCTTCTGGCGT
GTGACCGGCGGCTCTAGAGCCTCTGCTAACCATGTTCATGCCTTCTTCTTTTTCCTACAGCTCCTGGGCA
ACGTGCTGGTTATTGTGCTGTCTCATCATTTTGGCAAAGAATTGCTCGACCACCGGCGCGCCACCGGTCA
CCATGGTGAGCAAGGGCGAGGAGGATAACATGGCCATCATCAAGGAGTTCATGCGCTTCAAGGTGCACAT
GGAGGGCTCCGTGAACGGCCACGAGTTCGAGATCGAGGGCGAGGGCGAGGGCCGCCCCTACGAGGGCACC
CAGACCGCCAAGCTGAAGGTGACCAAGGGTGGCCCCCTGCCCTTCGCCTGGGACATCCTGTCCCCTCAGT
TCATGTACGGCTCCAAGGCCTACGTGAAGCACCCCGCCGACATCCCCGACTACTTGAAGCTGTCCTTCCC
CGAGGGCTTCAAGTGGGAGCGCGTGATGAACTTCGAGGACGGCGGCGTGGTGACCGTGACCCAGGACTCC
TCCCTGCAGGACGGCGAGTTCATCTACAAGGTGAAGCTGCGCGGCACCAACTTCCCCTCCGACGGCCCCG
TAATGCAGAAGAAGACCATGGGCTGGGAGGCCTCCTCCGAGCGGATGTACCCCGAGGACGGCGCCCTGAA
GGGCGAGATCAAGCAGAGGCTGAAGCTGAAGGACGGCGGCCACTACGACGCTGAGGTCAAGACCACCTAC
AAGGCCAAGAAGCCCGTGCAGCTGCCCGGCGCCTACAACGTCAACATCAAGTTGGACATCACCTCCCACA
ACGAGGACTACACCATCGTGGAACAGTACGAACGCGCCGAGGGCCGCCACTCCACCGGCGGCATGGACGA
GCTGTATAAGGCCGGCCTGGAGTCTAGAATCAGTCTGATTGCGGCGTTAGCGGTAGATCGCGTTATCGGC
ATGGAAAACGCCATGCCGTGGAACCTGCCTGCCGATCTCGCCTGGTTTAAACGCAACACCTTAAATAAAC
CCGTGATTATGGGCCGCCATACCTGGGAATCAATCGGTCGTCCGTTGCCAGGACGCAAAAATATTATCCT
CAGCAGTCAACCGGGTACGGACGATCGCGTAACGTGGGTGAAGTCGGTGGATGAAGCCATCGCGGCGTGT
GGTGACGTACCAGAAATCATGGTGATTGGCGGCGGTCGCGTTTATGAACAGTTCTTGCCAAAAGCGCAAA
AACTGTATCTGACGCATATCGACGCAGAAGTGGAAGGCGACACCCATTTCCCGGATTACGAGCCGGATGA
CTGGGAATCGGTATTCAGCGAATTCCACGATGCTGATGCGCAGAACTCTCACAGCTATTGCTTTGAGATT
CTGGAGCGGCGGGAACAAAAACTCATCTCAGAAGAGGATCTTTAATTAAGCGCTCGAGGCGGCCGCAATT
CACTCCTCAGGTGCAGGCTGCCTATCAGAAGGTGGTGGCTGGTGTGGCCAATGCCCTGGCTCACAAATAC
CACTGAGATCTTTTTCCCTCTGCCAAAAATTATGGGGACATCATGAAGCCCCTTGAGCATCTGACTTCTG
GCTAATAAAGGAAATTTATTTTCATTGCAATAGTGTGTTGGAATTTTTTGTGTCTCTCACTCGGAAGGAC
ATATGGGAGGGCAAATCATTTAAAACATCAGAATGAGTATTTGGTTTAGAGTTTGGCAACATATGCCCAT
ATGCTGGCTGCCATGAACAAAGGTTGGCTATAAAGAGGTCATCAGTATATGAAACAGCCCCCTGCTGTCC
ATTCCTTATTCCATAGAAAAGCCTTGACTTGAGGTTAGATTTTTTTTATATTTTGTTTTGTGTTATTTTT
TTCTTTAACATCCCTAAAATTTTCCTTACATGTTTTACTAGCCAGATTTTTCCTCCTCTCCTGACTACTC
CCAGTCATAGCTGTCCCTCTTCTCTTATGGAGATCCCTCGACCTGCACCGTCGAGCTAGCATATGGATCC
ATATAACTTCGTATAATGTATGCTATACGAAGTTATTACGATACCGTCAACTTGTTTATTGCAGCTTATA
ATGGTTACAAATAAAGCAATAGCATCACAAATTTCACAAATAAAGCATTTTTTTCACTGCATTCTAGTTG
TGGTTTGTCCAAACTCATCAATGTATCTTAGGTACCCAGCTTTTGTTCCCTTTAGTGAGGGTTAATTGCG
CGCTTGGCGTAATCATGGTCATAGCTGTTTCCTGTGTGAAATTGTTATCCGCTCACAATTCCACACAACA
TACGAGCCGGAAGCATAAAGTGTAAAGCCTGGGGTGCCTAATGAGTGAGCTAACTCACATTAATTGCGTT
GCGCTCACTGCCCGCTTTCCAGTCGGGAAACCTGTCGTGCCAGCTGCATTAATGAATCGGCCAACGCGCG
GGGAGAGGCGGTTTGCGTATTGGGCGCTCTTCCGCTTCCTCGCTCACTGACTCGCTGCGCTCGGTCGTTC
GGCTGCGGCGAGCGGTATCAGCTCACTCAAAGGCGGTAATACGGTTATCCACAGAATCAGGGGATAACGC
AGGAAAGAACATGTGAGCAAAAGGCCAGCAAAAGGCCAGGAACCGTAAAAAGGCCGCGTTGCTGGCGTTT
TTCCATAGGCTCCGCCCCCCTGACGAGCATCACAAAAATCGACGCTCAAGTCAGAGGTGGCGAAACCCGA
CAGGACTATAAAGATACCAGGCGTTTCCCCCTGGAAGCTCCCTCGTGCGCTCTCCTGTTCCGACCCTGCC
GCTTACCGGATACCTGTCCGCCTTTCTCCCTTCGGGAAGCGTGGCGCTTTCTCATAGCTCACGCTGTAGG
TATCTCAGTTCGGTGTAGGTCGTTCGCTCCAAGCTGGGCTGTGTGCACGAACCCCCCGTTCAGCCCGACC
GCTGCGCCTTATCCGGTAACTATCGTCTTGAGTCCAACCCGGTAAGACACGACTTATCGCCACTGGCAGC
AGCCACTGGTAACAGGATTAGCAGAGCGAGGTATGTAGGCGGTGCTACAGAGTTCTTGAAGTGGTGGCCT
AACTACGGCTACACTAGAAGAACAGTATTTGGTATCTGCGCTCTGCTGAAGCCAGTTACCTTCGGAAAAA
GAGTTGGTAGCTCTTGATCCGGCAAACAAACCACCGCTGGTAGCGGTGGTTTTTTTGTTTGCAAGCAGCA
GATTACGCGCAGAAAAAAAGGATCTCAAGAAGATCCTTTGATCTTTTCTACGGGGTCTGACGCTCAGTGG
AACGAAAACTCACGTTAAGGGATTTTGGTCATGAGATTATCAAAAAGGATCTTCACCTAGATCCTTTTAA
ATTAAAAATGAAGTTTTAAATCAATCTAAAGTATATATGAGTAAACTTGGTCTGACAGTTACCAATGCTT
AATCAGTGAGGCACCTATCTCAGCGATCTGTCTATTTCGTTCATCCATAGTTGCCTGACTCCCCGTCGTG
TAGATAACTACGATACGGGAGGGCTTACCATCTGGCCCCAGTGCTGCAATGATACCGCGAGACCCACGCT
CACCGGCTCCAGATTTATCAGCAATAAACCAGCCAGCCGGAAGGGCCGAGCGCAGAAGTGGTCCTGCAAC
TTTATCCGCCTCCATCCAGTCTATTAATTGTTGCCGGGAAGCTAGAGTAAGTAGTTCGCCAGTTAATAGT
TTGCGCAACGTTGTTGCCATTGCTACAGGCATCGTGGTGTCACGCTCGTCGTTTGGTATGGCTTCATTCA
GCTCCGGTTCCCAACGATCAAGGCGAGTTACATGATCCCCCATGTTGTGCAAAAAAGCGGTTAGCTCCTT
CGGTCCTCCGATCGTTGTCAGAAGTAAGTTGGCCGCAGTGTTATCACTCATGGTTATGGCAGCACTGCAT
AATTCTCTTACTGTCATGCCATCCGTAAGATGCTTTTCTGTGACTGGTGAGTACTCAACCAAGTCATTCT
GAGAATAGTGTATGCGGCGACCGAGTTGCTCTTGCCCGGCGTCAATACGGGATAATACCGCGCCACATAG
CAGAACTTTAAAAGTGCTCATCATTGGAAAACGTTCTTCGGGGCGAAAACTCTCAAGGATCTTACCGCTG
TTGAGATCCAGTTCGATGTAACCCACTCGTGCACCCAACTGATCTTCAGCATCTTTTACTTTCACCAGCG
TTTCTGGGTGAGCAAAAACAGGAAGGCAAAATGCCGCAAAAAAGGGAATAAGGGCGACACGGAAATGTTG
AATACTCATACTCTTCCTTTTTCAATATTATTGAAGCATTTATCAGGGTTATTGTCTCATGAGCGGATAC
ATATTTGAATGTATTTAGAAAAATAAACAAATAGGGGTTCCGCGCACATTTCCCCGAAAAGTGCCAAGCT
TAATAAACACGGAAGGAGACAATACCGGAAGGAACCCGCGCTATGACGGCAATAAAAAGACAGAATAAAA
CGCACGGGTGTTGGGTCGTTTGTTCATAAACGCGGGGTTCGGTCCCAGGGCTGGCACTCTGTCGATACCC
CACCGAGACCCCATTGGGGCCAATACGCCCGCGTTTCTTCCTTTTCCCCACCCCACCCCCCAAGTTCGGG
TGAAGGCCCAGGGCTCGCAGCCAACGTCGGGGCGGCAGGCCCTGCCATAGCCACTGGCCCCGTGGGTTAG
GGACGGGGTCCCCCATTCGAGAATAAATAACTTCGTATAAAGTATCCTATACGAAGTTATCACCATGACC
GAGTACAAGCCCACGGTGCGCCTCGCCACCCGCGACGACGTCCCCCGGGCCGTACGCACCCTCGCCGCCG
CGTTCGCCGACTACCCCGCCACGCGCCACACCGTCGACCCGGACCGCCACATCGAGCGGGTCACCGAGCT
GCAAGAACTCTTCCTCACGCGCGTCGGGCTCGACATCGGCAAGGTGTGGGTCGCGGACGACGGCGCCGCG
GTGGCGGTCTGGACCACGCCGGAGAGCGTCGAAGCGGGGGCGGTGTTCGCCGAGATCGGCCCGCGCATGG
CCGAGTTGAGCGGTTCCCGGCTGGCCGCGCAGCAACAGATGGAAGGCCTCCTGGCGCCGCACCGGCCCAA
GGAGCCCGCGTGGTTCCTGGCCACCGTCGGCGTCTCGCCCGACCACCAGGGCAAGGGTCTGGGCAGCGCC
GTCGTGCTCCCCGGAGTGGAGGCGGCCGAGCGCGCCGGGGTGCCCGCCTTCCTGGAGACCTCCGCGCCCC
GCAACCTCCCCTTCTACGAGCGGCTCGGCTTCACCGTCACCGCCGACGTCGAGGTGCCCGAAGGACCGCG
CACCTGGTGCATGACCCGCAAGCCCGGTGCCTGACGCCCGCCCCACGACCCGCAGCGCCCGACCGAAAGG
AGCGCACGACCCCATGGCTCCGACCGAAGCCACCCGGGGCGGCCCCGCCGACCCCGCACCCGCCCCCGAG
GCCCACCGACTCTAGAGCTCGCTGATCAGCCTCGACTGTGCCTTCTAGTTGCCAGCCATCTGTTGTTTGC
CCCTCCCCCGTGCCTTCCTTGACCCTGGAAGGTGCCACTCCCACTGTCCTTTCCTAATAAAATGAGGAAA
TTGCATCGCATTGTCTGAGTAGGTGTCATTCTATTCTGGGGGGTGGGGTGGGGCAGGACAGCAAGGGGGA
GGATTGGGAAGACAATAGCACTAGTTATTAATAGTAATCAATTACGGGGTCATTAGTTCATAGCCCATAT
ATGGAGTTCCG
